Addgene plasmid #186062: pTR-472 FOXO1-tNGFR
Purpose: Knockin of truncated NGFR to target gene
Depositing lab: Alexander Marson. Depositing organization: J. David Gladstone Institutes. Publication: High-yield genome engineering in primary cells using a hybrid ssDNA repair template and small-molecule cocktails. Shy BR, Vykunta VS, Ha A, Talbot A, Roth TL, Nguyen DN, Pfeifer WG, Chen YY, Blaeschke F, Shifrut E, Vedova S, Mamedov MR, Chung JJ, Li H, Yu R, Wu D, Wolf J, Martin TG, Castro CE, Ye L, Esensten JH, Eyquem J, Marson A. Nat Biotechnol. 2022 Aug 25:10.1038/s41587-022-01418-8. doi: 10.1038/s41587-022-01418-8. PubMed 36008610.
Backbone
  Vector backbone: PUC19
  Vector type: CRISPR
Growth in bacteria
  Bacterial resistance: Ampicillin, 100 μg/mL
  Growth temperature: 37°C
  Growth strain: DH5alpha
  Copy number: High Copy
Gene/Insert
  Gene/Insert name: FOXO1
  Species: H. sapiens (human)
  Mutation: WT with tNGFR sequence
  Entrez Gene: FOXO1 (a.k.a. FKH1, FKHR, FOXO1A)
  Cloning method: Unknown
Terms and licenses: Academic/Nonprofit Terms; Industry Terms: Not Available to Industry
Depositor comments: Please visit https://www.biorxiv.org/content/10.1101/2021.09.02.458799v1 for bioRxiv preprint.
How to cite: pTR-472 FOXO1-tNGFR was a gift from Alexander Marson (Addgene plasmid # 186062 ; http://n2t.net/addgene:186062 ; RRID:Addgene_186062)
