[The description below was written by a language model from this plasmid's Addgene catalogue record and pLannotate feature annotations shown in this document.]
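Description:
pTR-472 FOXO1-tNGFR is a small (about 4.1 kb) pUC19-based plasmid that carries a homology-directed repair template for CRISPR-mediated knock-in of a truncated nerve growth factor receptor (tNGFR) at the human FOXO1 locus. It is a bacterial cloning and template-source plasmid rather than an expression vector. It is propagated in E. coli through the high-copy ColE1/pUC origin and selected with ampicillin through the β-lactamase gene and its own promoter. The remaining annotated backbone features are typical pUC remnants and have no role in the payload: fragments of lacZα, lacI, rop and bom, plus the lac promoter, lac operator and CAP binding site.

The insert sits within the disrupted lacZα/multiple cloning site region. It contains an NGFR coding fragment of roughly 860 bp, consistent with a receptor truncated to remove intracellular signalling sequence. A short unannotated gap follows, and then a roughly 250 bp stretch matching FOXO1 coding sequence in the same orientation. This layout suggests that tNGFR is placed upstream of the FOXO1 reading frame, with the FOXO1 segment acting as one homology arm. The unannotated sequence upstream of NGFR may be the other arm. The record does not describe the arms, any linker or self-cleaving peptide in the gap, or the exact integration site. No mammalian promoter or polyadenylation signal is annotated, so expression of the marker would presumably depend on the endogenous FOXO1 locus after integration.

Truncated NGFR is widely used as an inert cell-surface marker that can be detected by antibody staining, which allows edited cells to be counted or enriched. According to the associated publication title, this plasmid belongs to work on high-yield genome engineering of primary cells using hybrid single-stranded DNA repair templates. The guide RNA and Cas9 are not encoded here and must be supplied separately.
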