Features (pLannotate 1.2.2; 13 found; start..end, strand, type, name):
      4..39      +  CDS            rop (fragment): Rop protein, which maintains plasmids at low copy number; rop
    141..240     +  misc_feature   bom (fragment): basis of mobility region from pBR322
    246..403     -  CDS            lacZα (fragment): LacZα fragment of β-galactosidase; lacZ fragment
    638..1495    +  CDS            NGFR (fragment): TNR16_HUMAN - Also known as TNFRSF16. Experimental evidence at protein level: Swiss-Prot protein existence level 1. Low affinity receptor which can bind to NGF, BDNF, NTF3, and NTF4. Forms a heterodimeric receptor with SORCS2 that binds the precursor forms of NGF, BDNF and NTF3 with high affinity, and has much lower affinity for mature NGF and BDNF (PubMed:24908487). Plays an important role in differentiation and survival of specific neuronal populations during development (By similarity). Can mediate cell survival as well as cell death of neural cells. Plays a role in the inactivation of RHOA
   1550..1801    +  CDS            FOXO1 (fragment): FOXO1_HUMAN - Also known as FKHR, FOXO1A. Experimental evidence at protein level: Swiss-Prot protein existence level 1. Transcription factor that is the main target of insulin signaling and regulates metabolic homeostasis in response to oxidative stress (PubMed:10358076, PubMed:12228231, PubMed:15220471, PubMed:15890677, PubMed:18356527, PubMed:19221179, PubMed:20543840, PubMed:21245099). Binds to the insulin response element (IRE) with consensus sequence 5'-TT[G/A]TTTTG-3' and the related Daf-16 family binding element (DBE) with consensus sequence 5'-TT[G/A]TTTAC-3' (PubMed:10358076). Activit
   1798..1830    +  misc_feature   MCS (fragment): pUC18/19 multiple cloning site
   1867..1883    -  protein_bind   lac operator: The lac repressor binds to the lac operator to inhibit transcription in E. coli. This inhibition can be relieved by adding lactose or isopropyl-β-D-thiogalactopyranoside (IPTG). lac repressor encoded by lacI
   1891..1921    -  promoter       lac promoter: promoter for the E. coli lac operon
   1936..1957    -  protein_bind   CAP binding site: CAP binding activates transcription in the presence of cAMP. E. coli catabolite activator protein
   1970..2062    -  CDS            lacI (fragment): lac repressor; lacI; The lac repressor binds to the lac operator to inhibit transcription in E. coli. This inhibition can be relieved by adding lactose or isopropyl-β-D-thiogalactopyranoside (IPTG).
   2245..2833    -  rep_origin     ori: high-copy-number ColE1/pMB1/pBR322/pUC origin of replication
   3004..3864    -  CDS            AmpR: β-lactamase; bla; confers resistance to ampicillin, carbenicillin, and related antibiotics
   3865..3969    -  promoter       AmpR promoter: bla
>Addgene plasmid #186062 | pTR-472 FOXO1-tNGFR | addgene full sequence | sequence record 367285 | Addgene NGS Result
CGTCTCGCGCGTTTCGGTGATGACGGTGAAAACCTCTGACACATGCAGCTCCCGGAGACGGTCACAGCTT
GTCTGTAAGCGGATGCCGGGAGCAGACAAGCCCGTCAGGGCGCGTCAGCGGGTGTTGGCGGGTGTCGGGG
CTGGCTTAACTATGCGGCATCAGAGCAGATTGTACTGAGAGTGCACCATATGCGGTGTGAAATACCGCAC
AGATGCGTAAGGAGAAAATACCGCATCAGGCGCCATTCGCCATTCAGGCTGCGCAACTGTTGGGAAGGGC
GATCGGTGCGGGCCTCTTCGCTATTACGCCAGCTGGCGAAAGGGGGATGTGCTGCAAGGCGATTAAGTTG
GGTAACGCCAGGGTTTTCCCAGTCACGACGTTGTAAAACGACGGCCAGTGAATTCGAGCTCGGTACCCGG
GGACGAGGAGCCTCGATGTGGATGGCCCCGCGAAGTTAAGTTCTGGGCTCGCGCTTCCACTCCGCCGCGC
CTTCCTCCCAGTTTCCGTCCGCTCGCCGCACCGGCTTCGTTCCCCCAAATCTCGGACCGTCCCTTCGCGC
CCCCTCCCCGTCCGCCCCCAGTGCTGCGTTCTCCCCCTCTTGGCTCTCCTGCGGCTGGGGGAGGGGCGGG
GGTCACCATGGGGGCAGGTGCCACTGGCCGCGCCATGGACGGGCCGCGCCTGCTGCTGTTGCTGCTTCTG
GGGGTGTCCCTTGGAGGTGCCAAGGAGGCATGCCCCACAGGCCTGTACACACACAGCGGTGAGTGCTGCA
AAGCCTGCAACCTGGGCGAGGGTGTGGCCCAGCCTTGTGGAGCCAACCAGACCGTGTGTGAGCCCTGCCT
GGACAGCGTGACGTTCTCCGACGTGGTGAGCGCGACCGAGCCGTGCAAGCCGTGCACCGAGTGCGTGGGG
CTCCAGAGCATGTCGGCGCCATGCGTGGAGGCCGACGACGCCGTGTGCCGCTGCGCCTACGGCTACTACC
AGGATGAGACGACTGGGCGCTGCGAGGCGTGCCGCGTGTGCGAGGCGGGCTCGGGCCTCGTGTTCTCCTG
CCAGGACAAGCAGAACACCGTGTGCGAGGAGTGCCCCGACGGCACGTATTCCGACGAGGCCAACCACGTG
GACCCGTGCCTGCCCTGCACCGTGTGCGAGGACACCGAGCGCCAGCTCCGCGAGTGCACACGCTGGGCCG
ACGCCGAGTGCGAGGAGATCCCTGGCCGTTGGATTACACGGTCCACACCCCCAGAGGGCTCGGACAGCAC
AGCCCCCAGCACCCAGGAGCCTGAGGCACCTCCAGAACAAGACCTCATAGCCAGCACGGTGGCAGGTGTG
GTGACCACAGTGATGGGCAGCTCCCAGCCCGTGGTGACCCGAGGCACCACCGACAACCTCATCCCTGTCT
ATTGCTCCATCCTGGCTGCTGTGGTTGTGGGTCTTGTGGCCTACATAGCCTTCAAGAGGTGGAACAGCCG
CGCCAAGCGCTCGGGTTCGGGTGCCACCAACTTCAGCCTGCTGAAGCAGGCCGGCGACGTGGAGGAGAAC
CCTGGCCCTATGGCCGAGGCGCCTCAGGTGGTGGAGATCGACCCGGACTTCGAGCCGCTGCCCCGGCCGC
GCTCGTGCACCTGGCCGCTGCCCAGGCCGGAGTTTAGCCAGTCCAACTCGGCCACCTCCAGCCCGGCGCC
GTCGGGCAGCGCGGCTGCCAACCCCGACGCCGCGGCGGGCCTGCCCTCGGCCTCGGCTGCCGCTGTCAGC
GCCGACTTCATGAGCAACCTGAGCTTGCTGGAGGAGAGCGAGGACTTTCCTCTAGAGTCGACCTGCAGGC
ATGCAAGCTTGGCGTAATCATGGTCATAGCTGTTTCCTGTGTGAAATTGTTATCCGCTCACAATTCCACA
CAACATACGAGCCGGAAGCATAAAGTGTAAAGCCTGGGGTGCCTAATGAGTGAGCTAACTCACATTAATT
GCGTTGCGCTCACTGCCCGCTTTCCAGTCGGGAAACCTGTCGTGCCAGCTGCATTAATGAATCGGCCAAC
GCGCGGGGAGAGGCGGTTTGCGTATTGGGCGCTCTTCCGCTTCCTCGCTCACTGACTCGCTGCGCTCGGT
CGTTCGGCTGCGGCGAGCGGTATCAGCTCACTCAAAGGCGGTAATATGGTTATCCACAGAATCAGGGGAT
AACGCAGGAAAGAACATGTGAGCAAAAGGCCAGCAAAAGGCCAGGAACCGTAAAAAGGCCGCGTTGCTGG
CGTTTTTCCATAGGCTCCGCCCCCCTGACGAGCATCACAAAAATCGACGCTCAAGTCAGAGGTGGCGAAA
CCCGACAGGACTATAAAGATACCAGGCGTTTCCCCCTGGAAGCTCCCTCGTGCGCTCTCCTGTTCCGACC
CTGCCGCTTACCGGATACCTGTCCGCCTTTCTCCCTTCGGGAAGCGTGGCGCTTTCTCATAGCTCACGCT
GTAGGTATCTCAGTTCGGTGTAGGTCGTTCGCTCCAAGCTGGGCTGTGTGCACGAACCCCCCGTTCAGCC
CGACCGCTGCGCCTTATCCGGTAACTATCGTCTTGAGTCCAACCCGGTAAGACACGACTTATCGCCACTG
GCAGCAGCCACTGGTAACAGGATTAGCAGAGCGAGGTATGTAGGCGGTGCTACAGAGTTCTTGAAGTGGT
GGCCTAACTACGGCTACACTAGAAGAACAGTATTTGGTATCTGCGCTCTGCTGAAGCCAGTTACCTTCGG
AAAAAGAGTTGGTAGCTCTTGATCCGGCAAACAAACCACCGCTGGTAGCGGTGGTTTTTTTGTTTGCAAG
CAGCAGATTACGCGCAGAAAAAAAGGATCTCAAGAAGATCCTTTGATCTTTTCTACGGGGTCTGACGCTC
AGTGGAACGAAAACTCACGTTAAGGGATTTTGGTCATGAGATTATCAAAAAGGATCTTCACCTAGATCCT
TTTAAATTAAAAATGAAGTTTTAAATCAATCTAAAGTATATATGAGTAAACTTGGTCTGACAGTTACCAA
TGCTTAATCAGTGAGGCACCTATCTCAGCGATCTGTCTATTTCGTTCATCCATAGTTGCCTGACTCCCCG
TCGTGTAGATAACTACGATACGGGAGGGCTTACCATCTGGCCCCAGTGCTGCAATGATACCGCGAGACCC
ACGCTCACCGGCTCCAGATTTATCAGCAATAAACCAGCCAGCCGGAAGGGCCGAGCGCAGAAGTGGTCCT
GCAACTTTATCCGCCTCCATCCAGTCTATTAATTGTTGCCGGGAAGCTAGAGTAAGTAGTTCGCCAGTTA
ATAGTTTGCGCAACGTTGTTGCCATTGCTACAGGCATCGTGGTGTCACGCTCGTCGTTTGGTATGGCTTC
ATTCAGCTCCGGTTCCCAACGATCAAGGCGAGTTACATGATCCCCCATGTTGTGCAAAAAAGCGGTTAGC
TCCTTCGGTCCTCCGATCGTTGTCAGAAGTAAGTTGGCCGCAGTGTTATCACTCATGGTTATGGCAGCAC
TGCATAATTCTCTTACTGTCATGCCATCCGTAAGATGCTTTTCTGTGACTGGTGAGTACTCAACCAAGTC
ATTCTGAGAATAGTGTATGCGGCGACCGAGTTGCTCTTGCCCGGCGTCAATACGGGATAATACCGCGCCA
CATAGCAGAACTTTAAAAGTGCTCATCATTGGAAAACGTTCTTCGGGGCGAAAACTCTCAAGGATCTTAC
CGCTGTTGAGATCCAGTTCGATGTAACCCACTCGTGCACCCAACTGATCTTCAGCATCTTTTACTTTCAC
CAGCGTTTCTGGGTGAGCAAAAACAGGAAGGCAAAATGCCGCAAAAAAGGGAATAAGGGCGACACGGAAA
TGTTGAATACTCATACTCTTCCTTTTTCAATATTATTGAAGCATTTATCAGGGTTATTGTCTCATGAGCG
GATACATATTTGAATGTATTTAGAAAAATAAACAAATAGGGGTTCCGCGCACATTTCCCCGAAAAGTGCC
ACCTGACGTCTAAGAAACCATTATTATCATGACATTAACCTATAAAAATAGGCGTATCACGAGGCCCTTT
